Addgene plasmid #161430: pDONR221-SLC33A1_STOP
Purpose: Gateway entry clone with codon-optimized ORF sequence for subcloning into custom expression vectors. Contains a STOP codon at the end of the codon-optimized ORF sequence.
Depositing lab: RESOLUTE Consortium & Giulio Superti-Furga. Depositing organization: CeMM Research Center for Molecular Medicine. Publication: The RESOLUTE consortium: unlocking SLC transporters for drug discovery. Superti-Furga G, Lackner D, Wiedmer T, Ingles-Prieto A, Barbosa B, Girardi E, Goldmann U, Gurtl B, Klavins K, Klimek C, Lindinger S, Lineiro-Retes E, Muller AC, Onstein S, Redinger G, Reil D, Sedlyarov V, Wolf G, Crawford M, Everley R, ... Steppan CM. Nat Rev Drug Discov. 2020 Jul;19(7):429-430. doi: 10.1038/d41573-020-00056-6. PubMed 32265506.
Backbone
  Vector backbone: pDONR221
  Backbone manufacturer: ThermoFisher Scientific
  Backbone size w/o insert (bp): 2550
  Vector type: Mammalian Expression
Growth in bacteria
  Bacterial resistance: Kanamycin, 50 μg/mL
  Growth temperature: 37°C
  Growth strain: NEB Stable
  Copy number: High Copy
Gene/Insert
  Gene/Insert name: SLC33A1 (alt name: AT-1, AT1, ACATN, SPG42)
  Species: H. sapiens (human)
  Insert size (bp): 1650
  Entrez Gene: SLC33A1 (a.k.a. ACATN, AT-1, AT1, CCHLND, HPBDS, SPG42)
  Cloning method: Gateway Cloning
  Sequencing primers: 5′ M13-fwd; 3′ M13-rev
Terms and licenses: Academic/Nonprofit Terms; Industry Terms
Depositor comments: This plasmid contains a STOP codon at the end of the codon-optimized ORF. For the version of this plasmid that does not contain a STOP codon, please see Addgene plasmid 132264 For more information on the full Resolute plasmid collection, please see www.addgene.org/depositor-collections/re-solute/. Please provide your feedback on this plasmid to the RESOLUTE consortium by filling out their RESOLUTE repository feedback form: https://forms.office.com/Pages/ResponsePage.aspx?id=0e05yklzmkS7rjFGQL4N7z4feCLQvEJAmVcOCM_u885UN1JJRko0Ukg4TVQwNTZLOUxPQVJWT1NHUCQlQCN0PWcu
How to cite: pDONR221-SLC33A1_STOP was a gift from RESOLUTE Consortium & Giulio Superti-Furga (Addgene plasmid # 161430 ; http://n2t.net/addgene:161430 ; RRID:Addgene_161430)
