[The description below was written by a language model from this plasmid's Addgene catalogue record and pLannotate feature annotations shown in this document.]
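Description:
pDONR221-SLC33A1_STOP is a Gateway entry clone built on the commercial pDONR221 backbone, carrying a codon-optimized open reading frame for human SLC33A1 (also known as AT-1, AT1, ACATN or SPG42). The annotation describes this solute carrier as a probable acetyl-CoA transporter needed for O-acetylation of gangliosides. The sequenced plasmid is about 4.2 kb. It is maintained in E. coli through a high-copy ColE1/pUC-type origin and selected with kanamycin via the aph(3')-Ia resistance gene. Although the catalogue lists the vector type as mammalian expression, the feature table shows no eukaryotic promoter or polyadenylation signal, so the plasmid itself serves as a shuttle for the ORF rather than as an expression construct.

The roughly 1.65 kb SLC33A1 coding sequence sits between attL1 and attL2 sites, which are the substrates for the LR Clonase reaction. Recombination with a destination vector bearing attR sites moves the ORF directionally into any chosen expression context. Upstream rrnB T1 and T2 terminators insulate the insert from read-through transcription in bacteria. A T7 promoter lies just beyond attL2, oriented back toward the insert. The short lacI and lacZα fragments appear to be backbone remnants with no evident function here. M13 forward and reverse primer sites flank the cassette for sequence verification. This version keeps a stop codon at the end of the ORF, so it suits untagged or N-terminally tagged expression and not C-terminal fusions. The depositor notes that a companion clone without the stop codon exists. The plasmid belongs to a consortium collection of SLC transporter clones for subcloning into custom expression vectors.
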