Features (pLannotate 1.2.2; 10 found; start..end, strand, type, name):
    121..213     +  CDS            lacI (fragment): lac repressor; lacI; The lac repressor binds to the lac operator to inhibit transcription in E. coli. This inhibition can be relieved by adding lactose or isopropyl-β-D-thiogalactopyranoside (IPTG).
    268..295     -  terminator     rrnB T2 terminator: transcription terminator T2 from the E. coli rrnB gene
    427..470     +  terminator     rrnB T1 terminator: Escherichia coli rrnB; transcription terminator T1 from the E. coli rrnB gene
    517..553     -  CDS            lacZα (fragment): LacZα fragment of β-galactosidase; lacZ fragment
    569..668     +  protein_bind   attL1: mutant version of attL; recombination site for the Gateway® LR reaction LR Clonase™
    674..2320    +  CDS            SLC33A1: ACATN_HUMAN - Also known as ACATN, AT1. Experimental evidence at protein level: Swiss-Prot protein existence level 1. Probable acetyl-CoA transporter necessary for O-acetylation of gangliosides (PubMed:9096318). Negatively regulates BMP signaling (PubMed:25402622). From Homo sapiens (Human).
   2325..2424    -  protein_bind   attL2: mutant version of attL; recombination site for the Gateway® LR reaction LR Clonase™
   2442..2460    -  promoter       T7 promoter: promoter for bacteriophage T7 RNA polymerase
   2594..3403    +  CDS            KanR: aminoglycoside phosphotransferase; aph(3')-Ia; confers resistance to kanamycin in bacteria or G418 (Geneticin®) in eukaryotes
   3550..4138    +  rep_origin     ori: high-copy-number ColE1/pMB1/pBR322/pUC origin of replication
>Addgene plasmid #161430 | pDONR221-SLC33A1_STOP | depositor full sequence | sequence record 312794 | Full Sequence
CTTTCCTGCGTTATCCCCTGATTCTGTGGATAACCGTATTACCGCCTTTGAGTGAGCTGATACCGCTCGC
CGCAGCCGAACGACCGAGCGCAGCGAGTCAGTGAGCGAGGAAGCGGAAGAGCGCCCAATACGCAAACCGC
CTCTCCCCGCGCGTTGGCCGATTCATTAATGCAGCTGGCACGACAGGTTTCCCGACTGGAAAGCGGGCAG
TGAGCGCAACGCAATTAATACGCGTACCGCTAGCCAGGAAGAGTTTGTAGAAACGCAAAAAGGCCATCCG
TCAGGATGGCCTTCTGCTTAGTTTGATGCCTGGCAGTTTATGGCGGGCGTCCTGCCCGCCACCCTCCGGG
CCGTTGCTTCACAACGTTCAAATCCGCTCCCGGCGGATTTGTCCTACTCAGGAGAGCGTTCACCGACAAA
CAACAGATAAAACGAAAGGCCCAGTCTTCCGACTGAGCCTTTCGTTTTATTTGATGCCTGGCAGTTCCCT
ACTCTCGCGTTAACGCTAGCATGGATGTTTTCCCAGTCACGACGTTGTAAAACGACGGCCAGTCTTAAGC
TCGGGCCCCAAATAATGATTTTATTTTGACTGATAGTGACCTGTTCGTTGCAACACATTGATGAGCAATG
CTTTTTTATAATGCCAACTTTGTACAAAAAAGCAGGCTCCACCATGAGCCCTACCATCTCCCACAAGGAC
AGCTCCAGGCAGCGGAGACCAGGCAATTTCTCCCACTCTCTGGATATGAAGTCCGGACCACTGCCACCTG
GAGGATGGGACGATTCTCACCTGGACAGCGCCGGAAGGGAGGGCGATAGAGAGGCCCTGCTGGGCGACAC
AGGAACCGGCGATTTCCTGAAGGCCCCTCAGTCCTTTCGCGCCGAGCTGTCTAGCATCCTGCTGCTGCTG
TTTCTGTATGTGCTGCAGGGAATCCCACTGGGACTGGCAGGATCTATCCCACTGATCCTGCAGTCCAAGA
ACGTGTCTTACACAGACCAGGCCTTCTTTTCCTTCGTGTTTTGGCCTTTCTCTCTGAAGCTGCTGTGGGC
CCCACTGGTGGATGCCGTGTACGTGAAGAATTTTGGCAGGCGCAAGTCCTGGCTGGTGCCCACACAGTAT
ATCCTGGGCCTGTTCATGATCTACCTGTCTACCCAGGTGGACCGGCTGCTGGGCAACACAGACGATAGAA
CCCCTGATGTGATCGCCCTGACCGTGGCCTTCTTTCTGTTCGAGTTTCTGGCCGCCACACAGGACATCGC
CGTGGATGGCTGGGCCCTGACCATGCTGTCTAGGGAGAATGTGGGCTATGCCAGCACATGCAACTCCGTG
GGACAGACCGCAGGATACTTCCTGGGCAATGTGCTGTTTCTGGCCCTGGAGAGCGCCGACTTCTGTAACA
AGTATCTGAGGTTTCAGCCACAGCCCCGCGGCATCGTGACACTGTCCGATTTCCTGTTCTTTTGGGGCAC
CGTGTTTCTGATCACCACAACCCTGGTGGCCCTGCTGAAGAAGGAGAATGAGGTGAGCGTGGTGAAGGAG
GAGACACAGGGCATCACAGACACCTACAAGCTGCTGTTCGCCATCATCAAGATGCCCGCCGTGCTGACAT
TTTGCCTGCTGATCCTGACCGCCAAGATCGGCTTCAGCGCCGCAGATGCAGTGACCGGCCTGAAGCTGGT
GGAGGAGGGAGTGCCTAAGGAGCACCTGGCCCTGCTGGCAGTGCCAATGGTGCCTCTGCAGATCATCCTG
CCACTGATCATCTCCAAGTATACAGCCGGCCCTCAGCCACTGAATACCTTTTATAAGGCCATGCCTTACA
GGCTGCTGCTGGGACTGGAGTACGCACTGCTGGTGTGGTGGACACCCAAGGTGGAGCACCAGGGCGGCTT
TCCTATCTACTATTACATCGTGGTGCTGCTGTCTTATGCCCTGCACCAGGTGACCGTGTATTCTATGTAC
GTGAGCATCATGGCCTTCAACGCCAAGGTGAGCGACCCACTGATCGGCGGCACATACATGACCCTGCTGA
ACACCGTGAGCAATCTGGGCGGCAACTGGCCATCCACAGTGGCCCTGTGGCTGGTGGATCCACTGACCGT
GAAGGAGTGCGTGGGAGCAAGCAACCAGAATTGTCGGACACCAGACGCCGTGGAGCTGTGCAAGAAGCTG
GGAGGATCTTGCGTGACCGCCCTGGATGGCTATTACGTGGAGAGCATCATCTGCGTGTTCATCGGCTTTG
GCTGGTGGTTCTTTCTGGGCCCCAAGTTCAAGAAGCTGCAGGACGAGGGCTCCTCTAGCTGGAAGTGTAA
GAGAAACAATTAAGACCCAGCTTTCTTGTACAAAGTTGGCATTATAAGAAAGCATTGCTTATCAATTTGT
TGCAACGAACAGGTCACTATCAGTCAAAATAAAATCATTATTTGCCATCCAGCTGATATCCCCTATAGTG
AGTCGTATTACATGGTCATAGCTGTTTCCTGGCAGCTCTGGCCCGTGTCTCAAAATCTCTGATGTTACAT
TGCACAAGATAAAATAATATCATCATGAACAATAAAACTGTCTGCTTACATAAACAGTAATACAAGGGGT
GTTATGAGCCATATTCAACGGGAAACGTCGAGGCCGCGATTAAATTCCAACATGGATGCTGATTTATATG
GGTATAAATGGGCTCGCGATAATGTCGGGCAATCAGGTGCGACAATCTATCGCTTGTATGGGAAGCCCGA
TGCGCCAGAGTTGTTTCTGAAACATGGCAAAGGTAGCGTTGCCAATGATGTTACAGATGAGATGGTCAGA
CTAAACTGGCTGACGGAATTTATGCCTCTTCCGACCATCAAGCATTTTATCCGTACTCCTGATGATGCAT
GGTTACTCACCACTGCGATCCCCGGAAAAACAGCATTCCAGGTATTAGAAGAATATCCTGATTCAGGTGA
AAATATTGTTGATGCGCTGGCAGTGTTCCTGCGCCGGTTGCATTCGATTCCTGTTTGTAATTGTCCTTTT
AACAGCGATCGCGTATTTCGTCTCGCTCAGGCGCAATCACGAATGAATAACGGTTTGGTTGATGCGAGTG
ATTTTGATGACGAGCGTAATGGCTGGCCTGTTGAACAAGTCTGGAAAGAAATGCATAAACTTTTGCCATT
CTCACCGGATTCAGTCGTCACTCATGGTGATTTCTCACTTGATAACCTTATTTTTGACGAGGGGAAATTA
ATAGGTTGTATTGATGTTGGACGAGTCGGAATCGCAGACCGATACCAGGATCTTGCCATCCTATGGAACT
GCCTCGGTGAGTTTTCTCCTTCATTACAGAAACGGCTTTTTCAAAAATATGGTATTGATAATCCTGATAT
GAATAAATTGCAGTTTCATTTGATGCTCGATGAGTTTTTCTAATCAGAATTGGTTAATTGGTTGTAACAC
TGGCAGAGCATTACGCTGACTTGACGGGACGGCGCAAGCTCATGACCAAAATCCCTTAACGTGAGTTACG
CGTCGTTCCACTGAGCGTCAGACCCCGTAGAAAAGATCAAAGGATCTTCTTGAGATCCTTTTTTTCTGCG
CGTAATCTGCTGCTTGCAAACAAAAAAACCACCGCTACCAGCGGTGGTTTGTTTGCCGGATCAAGAGCTA
CCAACTCTTTTTCCGAAGGTAACTGGCTTCAGCAGAGCGCAGATACCAAATACTGTTCTTCTAGTGTAGC
CGTAGTTAGGCCACCACTTCAAGAACTCTGTAGCACCGCCTACATACCTCGCTCTGCTAATCCTGTTACC
AGTGGCTGCTGCCAGTGGCGATAAGTCGTGTCTTACCGGGTTGGACTCAAGACGATAGTTACCGGATAAG
GCGCAGCGGTCGGGCTGAACGGGGGGTTCGTGCACACAGCCCAGCTTGGAGCGAACGACCTACACCGAAC
TGAGATACCTACAGCGTGAGCTATGAGAAAGCGCCACGCTTCCCGAAGGGAGAAAGGCGGACAGGTATCC
GGTAAGCGGCAGGGTCGGAACAGGAGAGCGCACGAGGGAGCTTCCAGGGGGAAACGCCTGGTATCTTTAT
AGTCCTGTCGGGTTTCGCCACCTCTGACTTGAGCGTCGATTTTTGTGATGCTCGTCAGGGGGGCGGAGCC
TATGGAAAAACGCCAGCAACGCGGCCTTTTTACGGTTCCTGGCCTTTTGCTGGCCTTTTGCTCACATGTT
