Features (pLannotate 1.2.2; 10 found; start..end, strand, type, name):
    121..213     +  CDS            lacI (fragment): lac repressor; lacI; The lac repressor binds to the lac operator to inhibit transcription in E. coli. This inhibition can be relieved by adding lactose or isopropyl-β-D-thiogalactopyranoside (IPTG).
    268..295     -  terminator     rrnB T2 terminator: transcription terminator T2 from the E. coli rrnB gene
    427..470     +  terminator     rrnB T1 terminator: Escherichia coli rrnB; transcription terminator T1 from the E. coli rrnB gene
    517..553     -  CDS            lacZα (fragment): LacZα fragment of β-galactosidase; lacZ fragment
    569..668     +  protein_bind   attL1: mutant version of attL; recombination site for the Gateway® LR reaction LR Clonase™
    674..2320    +  CDS            SLC33A1: ACATN_HUMAN - Also known as ACATN, AT1. Experimental evidence at protein level: Swiss-Prot protein existence level 1. Probable acetyl-CoA transporter necessary for O-acetylation of gangliosides (PubMed:9096318). Negatively regulates BMP signaling (PubMed:25402622). From Homo sapiens (Human).
   2325..2424    -  protein_bind   attL2: mutant version of attL; recombination site for the Gateway® LR reaction LR Clonase™
   2442..2460    -  promoter       T7 promoter: promoter for bacteriophage T7 RNA polymerase
   2594..3403    +  CDS            KanR: aminoglycoside phosphotransferase; aph(3')-Ia; confers resistance to kanamycin in bacteria or G418 (Geneticin®) in eukaryotes
   3550..4138    +  rep_origin     ori: high-copy-number ColE1/pMB1/pBR322/pUC origin of replication
>Addgene plasmid #161430 | pDONR221-SLC33A1_STOP | addgene full sequence | sequence record 374402 | Addgene NGS Result
CTTTCCTGCGTTATCCCCTGATTCTGTGGATAACCGTATTACCGCCTTTGAGTGAGCTGATACCGCTCGC
CGCAGCCGAACGACCGAGCGCAGCGAGTCAGTGAGCGAGGAAGCGGAAGAGCGCCCAATACGCAAACCGC
CTCTCCCCGCGCGTTGGCCGATTCATTAATGCAGCTGGCACGACAGGTTTCCCGACTGGAAAGCGGGCAG
TGAGCGCAACGCAATTAATACGCGTACCGCTAGCCAGGAAGAGTTTGTAGAAACGCAAAAAGGCCATCCG
TCAGGATGGCCTTCTGCTTAGTTTGATGCCTGGCAGTTTATGGCGGGCGTCCTGCCCGCCACCCTCCGGG
CCGTTGCTTCACAACGTTCAAATCCGCTCCCGGCGGATTTGTCCTACTCAGGAGAGCGTTCACCGACAAA
CAACAGATAAAACGAAAGGCCCAGTCTTCCGACTGAGCCTTTCGTTTTATTTGATGCCTGGCAGTTCCCT
ACTCTCGCGTTAACGCTAGCATGGATGTTTTCCCAGTCACGACGTTGTAAAACGACGGCCAGTCTTAAGC
TCGGGCCCCAAATAATGATTTTATTTTGACTGATAGTGACCTGTTCGTTGCAACACATTGATGAGCAATG
CTTTTTTATAATGCCAACTTTGTACAAAAAAGCAGGCTCCACCATGAGCCCTACCATCTCCCACAAGGAC
AGCTCCAGGCAGCGGAGACCAGGCAATTTCTCCCACTCTCTGGATATGAAGTCCGGACCACTGCCACCTG
GAGGATGGGACGATTCTCACCTGGACAGCGCCGGAAGGGAGGGCGATAGAGAGGCCCTGCTGGGCGACAC
AGGAACCGGCGATTTCCTGAAGGCCCCTCAGTCCTTTCGCGCCGAGCTGTCTAGCATCCTGCTGCTGCTG
TTTCTGTATGTGCTGCAGGGAATCCCACTGGGACTGGCAGGATCTATCCCACTGATCCTGCAGTCCAAGA
ACGTGTCTTACACAGACCAGGCCTTCTTTTCCTTCGTGTTTTGGCCTTTCTCTCTGAAGCTGCTGTGGGC
CCCACTGGTGGATGCCGTGTACGTGAAGAATTTTGGCAGGCGCAAGTCCTGGCTGGTGCCCACACAGTAT
ATCCTGGGCCTGTTCATGATCTACCTGTCTACCCAGGTGGACCGGCTGCTGGGCAACACAGACGATAGAA
CCCCTGATGTGATCGCCCTGACCGTGGCCTTCTTTCTGTTCGAGTTTCTGGCCGCCACACAGGACATCGC
CGTGGATGGCTGGGCCCTGACCATGCTGTCTAGGGAGAATGTGGGCTATGCCAGCACATGCAACTCCGTG
GGACAGACCGCAGGATACTTCCTGGGCAATGTGCTGTTTCTGGCCCTGGAGAGCGCCGACTTCTGTAACA
AGTATCTGAGGTTTCAGCCACAGCCCCGCGGCATCGTGACACTGTCCGATTTCCTGTTCTTTTGGGGCAC
CGTGTTTCTGATCACCACAACCCTGGTGGCCCTGCTGAAGAAGGAGAATGAGGTGAGCGTGGTGAAGGAG
GAGACACAGGGCATCACAGACACCTACAAGCTGCTGTTCGCCATCATCAAGATGCCCGCCGTGCTGACAT
TTTGCCTGCTGATCCTGACCGCCAAGATCGGCTTCAGCGCCGCAGATGCAGTGACCGGCCTGAAGCTGGT
GGAGGAGGGAGTGCCTAAGGAGCACCTGGCCCTGCTGGCAGTGCCAATGGTGCCTCTGCAGATCATCCTG
CCACTGATCATCTCCAAGTATACAGCCGGCCCTCAGCCACTGAATACCTTTTATAAGGCCATGCCTTACA
GGCTGCTGCTGGGACTGGAGTACGCACTGCTGGTGTGGTGGACACCCAAGGTGGAGCACCAGGGCGGCTT
TCCTATCTACTATTACATCGTGGTGCTGCTGTCTTATGCCCTGCACCAGGTGACCGTGTATTCTATGTAC
GTGAGCATCATGGCCTTCAACGCCAAGGTGAGCGACCCACTGATCGGCGGCACATACATGACCCTGCTGA
ACACCGTGAGCAATCTGGGCGGCAACTGGCCATCCACAGTGGCCCTGTGGCTGGTGGATCCACTGACCGT
GAAGGAGTGCGTGGGAGCAAGCAACCAGAATTGTCGGACACCAGACGCCGTGGAGCTGTGCAAGAAGCTG
GGAGGATCTTGCGTGACCGCCCTGGATGGCTATTACGTGGAGAGCATCATCTGCGTGTTCATCGGCTTTG
GCTGGTGGTTCTTTCTGGGCCCCAAGTTCAAGAAGCTGCAGGACGAGGGCTCCTCTAGCTGGAAGTGTAA
GAGAAACAATTAAGACCCAGCTTTCTTGTACAAAGTTGGCATTATAAGAAAGCATTGCTTATCAATTTGT
TGCAACGAACAGGTCACTATCAGTCAAAATAAAATCATTATTTGCCATCCAGCTGATATCCCCTATAGTG
AGTCGTATTACATGGTCATAGCTGTTTCCTGGCAGCTCTGGCCCGTGTCTCAAAATCTCTGATGTTACAT
TGCACAAGATAAAAATATATCATCATGAACAATAAAACTGTCTGCTTACATAAACAGTAATACAAGGGGT
GTTATGAGCCATATTCAACGGGAAACGTCGAGGCCGCGATTAAATTCCAACATGGATGCTGATTTATATG
GGTATAAATGGGCTCGCGATAATGTCGGGCAATCAGGTGCGACAATCTATCGCTTGTATGGGAAGCCCGA
TGCGCCAGAGTTGTTTCTGAAACATGGCAAAGGTAGCGTTGCCAATGATGTTACAGATGAGATGGTCAGA
CTAAACTGGCTGACGGAATTTATGCCTCTTCCGACCATCAAGCATTTTATCCGTACTCCTGATGATGCAT
GGTTACTCACCACTGCGATCCCCGGAAAAACAGCATTCCAGGTATTAGAAGAATATCCTGATTCAGGTGA
AAATATTGTTGATGCGCTGGCAGTGTTCCTGCGCCGGTTGCATTCGATTCCTGTTTGTAATTGTCCTTTT
AACAGCGATCGCGTATTTCGTCTCGCTCAGGCGCAATCACGAATGAATAACGGTTTGGTTGATGCGAGTG
ATTTTGATGACGAGCGTAATGGCTGGCCTGTTGAACAAGTCTGGAAAGAAATGCATAAACTTTTGCCATT
CTCACCGGATTCAGTCGTCACTCATGGTGATTTCTCACTTGATAACCTTATTTTTGACGAGGGGAAATTA
ATAGGTTGTATTGATGTTGGACGAGTCGGAATCGCAGACCGATACCAGGATCTTGCCATCCTATGGAACT
GCCTCGGTGAGTTTTCTCCTTCATTACAGAAACGGCTTTTTCAAAAATATGGTATTGATAATCCTGATAT
GAATAAATTGCAGTTTCATTTGATGCTCGATGAGTTTTTCTAATCAGAATTGGTTAATTGGTTGTAACAC
TGGCAGAGCATTACGCTGACTTGACGGGACGGCGCAAGCTCATGACCAAAATCCCTTAACGTGAGTTACG
CGTCGTTCCACTGAGCGTCAGACCCCGTAGAAAAGATCAAAGGATCTTCTTGAGATCCTTTTTTTCTGCG
CGTAATCTGCTGCTTGCAAACAAAAAAACCACCGCTACCAGCGGTGGTTTGTTTGCCGGATCAAGAGCTA
CCAACTCTTTTTCCGAAGGTAACTGGCTTCAGCAGAGCGCAGATACCAAATACTGTTCTTCTAGTGTAGC
CGTAGTTAGGCCACCACTTCAAGAACTCTGTAGCACCGCCTACATACCTCGCTCTGCTAATCCTGTTACC
AGTGGCTGCTGCCAGTGGCGATAAGTCGTGTCTTACCGGGTTGGACTCAAGACGATAGTTACCGGATAAG
GCGCAGCGGTCGGGCTGAACGGGGGGTTCGTGCACACAGCCCAGCTTGGAGCGAACGACCTACACCGAAC
TGAGATACCTACAGCGTGAGCTATGAGAAAGCGCCACGCTTCCCGAAGGGAGAAAGGCGGACAGGTATCC
GGTAAGCGGCAGGGTCGGAACAGGAGAGCGCACGAGGGAGCTTCCAGGGGGAAACGCCTGGTATCTTTAT
AGTCCTGTCGGGTTTCGCCACCTCTGACTTGAGCGTCGATTTTTGTGATGCTCGTCAGGGGGGCGGAGCC
TATGGAAAAACGCCAGCAACGCGGCCTTTTTACGGTTCCTGGCCTTTTGCTGGCCTTTTGCTCACATGTT
