>Addgene plasmid #161430 | pDONR221-SLC33A1_STOP | depositor partial sequence | sequence record 312795 | Codon-optimized ORF of SLC33A1
ATGAGCCCTACCATCTCCCACAAGGACAGCTCCAGGCAGCGGAGACCAGGCAATTTCTCCCACTCTCTGG
ATATGAAGTCCGGACCACTGCCACCTGGAGGATGGGACGATTCTCACCTGGACAGCGCCGGAAGGGAGGG
CGATAGAGAGGCCCTGCTGGGCGACACAGGAACCGGCGATTTCCTGAAGGCCCCTCAGTCCTTTCGCGCC
GAGCTGTCTAGCATCCTGCTGCTGCTGTTTCTGTATGTGCTGCAGGGAATCCCACTGGGACTGGCAGGAT
CTATCCCACTGATCCTGCAGTCCAAGAACGTGTCTTACACAGACCAGGCCTTCTTTTCCTTCGTGTTTTG
GCCTTTCTCTCTGAAGCTGCTGTGGGCCCCACTGGTGGATGCCGTGTACGTGAAGAATTTTGGCAGGCGC
AAGTCCTGGCTGGTGCCCACACAGTATATCCTGGGCCTGTTCATGATCTACCTGTCTACCCAGGTGGACC
GGCTGCTGGGCAACACAGACGATAGAACCCCTGATGTGATCGCCCTGACCGTGGCCTTCTTTCTGTTCGA
GTTTCTGGCCGCCACACAGGACATCGCCGTGGATGGCTGGGCCCTGACCATGCTGTCTAGGGAGAATGTG
GGCTATGCCAGCACATGCAACTCCGTGGGACAGACCGCAGGATACTTCCTGGGCAATGTGCTGTTTCTGG
CCCTGGAGAGCGCCGACTTCTGTAACAAGTATCTGAGGTTTCAGCCACAGCCCCGCGGCATCGTGACACT
GTCCGATTTCCTGTTCTTTTGGGGCACCGTGTTTCTGATCACCACAACCCTGGTGGCCCTGCTGAAGAAG
GAGAATGAGGTGAGCGTGGTGAAGGAGGAGACACAGGGCATCACAGACACCTACAAGCTGCTGTTCGCCA
TCATCAAGATGCCCGCCGTGCTGACATTTTGCCTGCTGATCCTGACCGCCAAGATCGGCTTCAGCGCCGC
AGATGCAGTGACCGGCCTGAAGCTGGTGGAGGAGGGAGTGCCTAAGGAGCACCTGGCCCTGCTGGCAGTG
CCAATGGTGCCTCTGCAGATCATCCTGCCACTGATCATCTCCAAGTATACAGCCGGCCCTCAGCCACTGA
ATACCTTTTATAAGGCCATGCCTTACAGGCTGCTGCTGGGACTGGAGTACGCACTGCTGGTGTGGTGGAC
ACCCAAGGTGGAGCACCAGGGCGGCTTTCCTATCTACTATTACATCGTGGTGCTGCTGTCTTATGCCCTG
CACCAGGTGACCGTGTATTCTATGTACGTGAGCATCATGGCCTTCAACGCCAAGGTGAGCGACCCACTGA
TCGGCGGCACATACATGACCCTGCTGAACACCGTGAGCAATCTGGGCGGCAACTGGCCATCCACAGTGGC
CCTGTGGCTGGTGGATCCACTGACCGTGAAGGAGTGCGTGGGAGCAAGCAACCAGAATTGTCGGACACCA
GACGCCGTGGAGCTGTGCAAGAAGCTGGGAGGATCTTGCGTGACCGCCCTGGATGGCTATTACGTGGAGA
GCATCATCTGCGTGTTCATCGGCTTTGGCTGGTGGTTCTTTCTGGGCCCCAAGTTCAAGAAGCTGCAGGA
CGAGGGCTCCTCTAGCTGGAAGTGTAAGAGAAACAATTAA
